>Addgene plasmid #81424 | pDONR223_DCAF4L2_p.V332L | addgene full sequence | sequence record 167961 | Addgene NGS Result
GGCAGTTCCCTACTCTCGCGTTAACGCTAGCATGGATGTTTTCCCAGTCACGACGTTGTAAAACGACGGC
CAGTCTTAAGCTCGGGCCCCAAATAATGATTTTATTTTGACTGATAGTGACCTGTTCGTTGCAACAAATT
GATGAGCAATGCTTTTTTATAATGCCAACTTTGTACAAAAAAGTTGGCACCATGGAGAGCAAAAGACCGC
GACTGCTCGAGGAAGCAGACAAGCAGAAAAAGACAGTCAGAGTGGGACTCAATGCACCTTCCATGCTACG
AAAGAACCAGCTAGGTTTCCTCAGATTCGCCAACTATTGCCGTATAGCTCGCGAGCTGCGTGTAAGCTGC
ATGCAGAGGAAAAAGGTCCAGATTCATAGCTGGGATCCCTCCTCTTTGGCAAGCGACCGATTTAACCGCA
TACTGGCGAATACCAACACTGACCAGCTCTTCACAGTGAACCAAGTCGAAGCTGGAGGCTCCAAGTACGG
CATCATCACCATGCGAGGCCTGACGACCCCTGAGCTCCGGGTATACCCGCACAAAACCCTCTACGTCCCT
AATCGGAAGGTGAATTCTATGTGCTGGGCCTCACTGAATCACTTGGATTCCCACCTTCTGCTGTGCTTCG
TGGGACTTGCAGATACTCCAAGCTGTGCCGTGCTGCTCCCAGCGTCGCTGTTCATAGGTAGCTTCCCAGG
AATGCGTCGGCCTGGCATGCTTTGCAGTTTCCAGATCCCTGATGCCTGGTCCTGTGCCTGGTCCCTGAGC
ATCCACGCGTATCACTCTTTCAGTACAGGCTTGTCTCAGCAGGTCCTGTTGACCAACGTGGTGACGGGAC
ACCAGCAGTCATTTGGGACTAGCAGTGATGTCTTGGCCCAGCAGTTTGCAATCATGACTCCTTTGCTGTT
TAATGGCTGTCGCTCTGGGGAGATCTTTGGCATTGATCTGCGCTGTGGAAATCAAGGCAGCGGGTGGAAG
GCCATTTGCCTGTCCCATGATTCAGCAGTGACTTCTCTGCAAATCCTCCAAGATGGCCAATTCCTGGTGT
CATCAGACATGACTGGAACTATCAAGCTGTGGGACTTGAGGGCCACTAAATGTGTAACACAGTACGAAGG
TCATGTGAATAACTCCGCCTACCTACCCGTGCATGTGAACGAAGAAGAAGGAGTCGTGGCGGCCTTGGGC
CAGGACTGCTACACGAGAATCTGGAGCCTCCGTCATGGCCACCTGCTCACAACCATACCCTCCCCATACC
CCGCCTCGGAGAACGACATTCCCAGTGTGGCCTTCTCTTCTCGCCTCGGGGGCTTCCGAGGAGCACCAGG
GCTGCTCATGGCTGTCCGGGAGGACCTTTATTGTTTCTCCTACGGTTGATTGCCAACTTTCTTGTACAAA
GTTGTCATTATAAGAAAGCATTGCTTATCAATTTGTTGCAACGAACAGGTCACTATCAGTCAAAATAAAA
TCATTATTTGCCATCCAGCTGATATCCCCTATAGTGAGTCGTATTACATGGTCATAGCTGTTTCCTGGCA
GCTCTGGCCCGTGTCTCAAAATCTCTGATGTTACATTGCACAAGATAAAAATATATCATCATGCCTCCTC
TAGACCAGCCAGGACAGAAATGCCTCGACTTCGCTGCTACCCAAGGTTGCCGGGTGACGCACACCGTGGA
AACGGATGAAGGCACGAACCCAGTGGACATAAGCCTGTTCGGTTCGTAAGCTGTAATGCAAGTAGCGTAT
GCGCTCACGCAACTGGTCCAGAACCTTGACCGAACGCAGCGGTGGTAACGGCGCAGTGGCGGTTTTCATG
GCTTGTTATGACTGTTTTTTTGGGGTACAGTCTATGCCTCGGGCATCCAAGCAGCAAGCGCGTTACGCCG
TGGGTCGATGTTTGATGTTATGGAGCAGCAACGATGTTACGCAGCAGGGCAGTCGCCCTAAAACAAAGTT
AAACATTATGAGGGAAGCGGTGATCGCCGAAGTATCGACTCAACTATCAGAGGTAGTTGGCGTCATCGAG
CGCCATCTCGAACCGACGTTGCTGGCCGTACATTTGTACGGCTCCGCAGTGGATGGCGGCCTGAAGCCAC
ACAGTGATATTGATTTGCTGGTTACGGTGACCGTAAGGCTTGATGAAACAACGCGGCGAGCTTTGATCAA
CGACCTTTTGGAAACTTCGGCTTCCCCTGGAGAGAGCGAGATTCTCCGCGCTGTAGAAGTCACCATTGTT
GTGCACGACGACATCATTCCGTGGCGTTATCCAGCTAAGCGCGAACTGCAATTTGGAGAATGGCAGCGCA
ATGACATTCTTGCAGGTATCTTCGAGCCAGCCACGATCGACATTGATCTGGCTATCTTGCTGACAAAAGC
AAGAGAACATAGCGTTGCCTTGGTAGGTCCAGCGGCGGAGGAACTCTTTGATCCGGTTCCTGAACAGGAT
CTATTTGAGGCGCTAAATGAAACCTTAACGCTATGGAACTCGCCGCCCGACTGGGCTGGCGATGAGCGAA
ATGTAGTGCTTACGTTGTCCCGCATTTGGTACAGCGCAGTAACCGGCAAAATCGCGCCGAAGGATGTCGC
TGCCGACTGGGCAATGGAGCGCCTGCCGGCCCAGTATCAGCCCGTCATACTTGAAGCTAGACAGGCTTAT
CTTGGACAAGAAGAAGATCGCTTGGCCTCGCGCGCAGATCAGTTGGAAGAATTTGTCCACTACGTGAAAG
GCGAGATCACCAAGGTAGTCGGCAAATAACCCTCGAGCCACCCATGACCAAAATCCCTTAACGTGAGTTA
CGCGTCGTTCCACTGAGCGTCAGACCCCGTAGAAAAGATCAAAGGATCTTCTTGAGATCCTTTTTTTCTG
CGCGTAATCTGCTGCTTGCAAACAAAAAAACCACCGCTACCAGCGGTGGTTTGTTTGCCGGATCAAGAGC
TACCAACTCTTTTTCCGAAGGTAACTGGCTTCAGCAGAGCGCAGATACCAAATACTGTTCTTCTAGTGTA
GCCGTAGTTAGGCCACCACTTCAAGAACTCTGTAGCACCGCCTACATACCTCGCTCTGCTAATCCTGTTA
CCAGTGGCTGCTGCCAGTGGCGATAAGTCGTGTCTTACCGGGTTGGACTCAAGACGATAGTTACCGGATA
AGGCGCAGCGGTCGGGCTGAACGGGGGGTTCGTGCACACAGCCCAGCTTGGAGCGAACGACCTACACCGA
ACTGAGATACCTACAGCGTGAGCTATGAGAAAGCGCCACGCTTCCCGAAGGGAGAAAGGCGGACAGGTAT
CCGGTAAGCGGCAGGGTCGGAACAGGAGAGCGCACGAGGGAGCTTCCAGGGGGAAACGCCTGGTATCTTT
ATAGTCCTGTCGGGTTTCGCCACCTCTGACTTGAGCGTCGATTTTTGTGATGCTCGTCAGGGGGGCGGAG
CCTATGGAAAAACGCCAGCAACGCGGCCTTTTTACGGTTCCTGGCCTTTTGCTGGCCTTTTGCTCACATG
TTCTTTCCTGCGTTATCCCCTGATTCTGTGGATAACCGTATTACCGCCTTTGAGTGAGCTGATACCGCTC
GCCGCAGCCGAACGACCGAGCGCAGCGAGTCAGTGAGCGAGGAAGCGGAAGAGCGCCCAATACGCAAACC
GCCTCTCCCCGCGCGTTGGCCGATTCATTAATGCAGCTGGCACGACAGGTTTCCCGACTGGAAAGCGGGC
AGTGAGCGCAACGCAATTAATACGCGTACCGCTAGCCAGGAAGAGTTTGTAGAAACGCAAAAAGGCCATC
CGTCAGGATGGCCTTCTGCTTAGTTTGATGCCTGGCAGTTTATGGCGGGCGTCCTGCCCGCCACCCTCCG
GGCCGTTGCTTCACAACGTTCAAATCCGCTCCCGGCGGATTTGTCCTACTCAGGAGAGCGTTCACCGACA
AACAACAGATAAAACGAAAGGCCCAGTCTTCCGACTGAGCCTTTCGTTTTATTTGATGCCT
Features (pLannotate 1.2.2; 12 found; start..end, strand, type, name):
     38..74      -  CDS            lacZα (fragment): LacZα fragment of β-galactosidase; lacZ fragment
     91..186     +  protein_bind   attL3: mutant version of attL; recombination site for the Gateway® LR reaction LR Clonase™
    192..1376    +  CDS            DCAF4L2: DC4L2_HUMAN - Also known as WDR21C. Experimental evidence at protein level: Swiss-Prot protein existence level 1. From Homo sapiens (Human).
   1387..1480    -  protein_bind   attL2 (fragment): mutant version of attL; recombination site for the Gateway® LR reaction LR Clonase™
   1498..1516    -  promoter       T7 promoter: promoter for bacteriophage T7 RNA polymerase
   1706..1729    +  promoter       Pc promoter (fragment): intI1 (promoter lies within the coding sequence); class 1 integron promoter
   1905..1961    +  CDS            GmR (fragment): gentamycin acetyltransferase; aacC1; confers resistance to gentamycin
   1968..2759    +  CDS            SmR: aminoglycoside adenylyltransferase (Murphy, 1985); aadA; confers resistance to spectinomycin and streptomycin
   2852..3440    +  rep_origin     ori: high-copy-number ColE1/pMB1/pBR322/pUC origin of replication
   3623..3715    +  CDS            lacI (fragment): lac repressor; lacI; The lac repressor binds to the lac operator to inhibit transcription in E. coli. This inhibition can be relieved by adding lactose or isopropyl-β-D-thiogalactopyranoside (IPTG).
   3770..3797    -  terminator     rrnB T2 terminator: transcription terminator T2 from the E. coli rrnB gene
   3929..3972    +  terminator     rrnB T1 terminator: Escherichia coli rrnB; transcription terminator T1 from the E. coli rrnB gene
