[The description below was written by a language model from this plasmid's Addgene catalogue record and pLannotate feature annotations shown in this document.]
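Description:
pDONR223_DCAF4L2_p.V332L is a Gateway entry clone built on the Invitrogen pDONR223 backbone and carrying the human DCAF4L2 open reading frame (also known as WDR21C) with a V332L amino-acid substitution. It is a bacterial propagation and shuttling plasmid rather than an expression vector. It replicates in E. coli from a high-copy ColE1/pUC-type origin and is selected with spectinomycin through the aadA (SmR) aminoglycoside adenylyltransferase gene. This gene sits downstream of an annotated fragment of a class 1 integron Pc promoter and a remnant of a gentamicin resistance gene. The sequenced plasmid is 3,981 nt. Short lacZα and lacI fragments are annotated as backbone remnants, and rrnB T1 and T2 terminators lie upstream of the cloning region, where they would insulate it from read-through transcription.

The DCAF4L2 coding sequence is flanked by attL-type recombination sites, annotated by the software as attL3 and a partial attL2. These allow the ORF to be transferred by an LR Clonase reaction into any compatible Gateway destination vector. The record lists no promoter for the insert. A T7 promoter is annotated just beyond the 3′ attL site, oriented back toward the insert, so it would not drive sense expression. The clone is in the "closed" configuration, with a stop codon immediately after the ORF, so the protein will be made with its native C-terminus and cannot be fused to C-terminal tags supplied by a destination vector. M13 primer sites serve for sequence verification.

The plasmid belongs to the Target Accelerator Plasmid Collection, a set of wild-type and mutant alleles assembled for systematic functional testing of rare cancer-associated variants. It is intended as a source clone for moving the V332L allele into expression vectors for such assays.
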