Addgene plasmid #81424: pDONR223_DCAF4L2_p.V332L
Purpose: Gateway Donor vector containing DCAF4L2 , part of the Target Accelerator Plasmid Collection.
Depositing lab: Jesse Boehm & William Hahn & David Root. Depositing organization: Broad Institute. Publication: Systematic Functional Interrogation of Rare Cancer Variants Identifies Oncogenic Alleles. Kim E, Ilic N, Shrestha Y, Zou L, Kamburov A, Zhu C, Yang X, Lubonja R, Tran N, Nguyen C, Lawrence MS, Piccioni F, Bagul M, Doench JG, Chouinard CR, Wu X, Hogstrom L, Natoli T, Tamayo P, Horn H, Corsello SM, Lage K, Root DE, Subramanian A, Golub TR, Getz G, Boehm JS, Hahn WC. Cancer Discov. 2016 Jul;6(7):714-26. doi: 10.1158/2159-8290.CD-16-0160. Epub 2016 May 4. PubMed 27147599.
Backbone
  Vector backbone: pDONR223
  Backbone manufacturer: Invitrogen
  Backbone size w/o insert (bp): 2790
  Vector type: Gateway Entry vector
Growth in bacteria
  Bacterial resistance: Spectinomycin, 50 μg/mL
  Growth temperature: 37°C
  Growth strain: DH5alpha
  Copy number: High Copy
Gene/Insert
  Gene/Insert name: DCAF4L2
  Species: H. sapiens (human)
  Mutation: V332L
  GenBank ID: NM_152418.3
  Entrez Gene: DCAF4L2 (a.k.a. WDR21C)
  Promoter: None
  Cloning method: Gateway Cloning
  Sequencing primers: 5′ M13pUC-fwd; 3′ M13-Rev
Terms and licenses: Academic/Nonprofit Terms; Industry Terms: Not Available to Industry
Depositor comments: Closed state: stop codon immediately follows insert
How to cite: pDONR223_DCAF4L2_p.V332L was a gift from Jesse Boehm & William Hahn & David Root (Addgene plasmid # 81424 ; http://n2t.net/addgene:81424 ; RRID:Addgene_81424)
