>Addgene plasmid #81424 | pDONR223_DCAF4L2_p.V332L | depositor partial sequence | sequence record 154743 | Insert sequence
ATGGAGAGCAAAAGACCGCGACTGCTCGAGGAAGCAGACAAGCAGAAAAAGACAGTCAGAGTGGGACTCA
ATGCACCTTCCATGCTACGAAAGAACCAGCTAGGTTTCCTCAGATTCGCCAACTATTGCCGTATAGCTCG
CGAGCTGCGTGTAAGCTGCATGCAGAGGAAAAAGGTCCAGATTCATAGCTGGGATCCCTCCTCTTTGGCA
AGCGACCGATTTAACCGCATACTGGCGAATACCAACACTGACCAGCTCTTCACAGTGAACCAAGTCGAAG
CTGGAGGCTCCAAGTACGGCATCATCACCATGCGAGGCCTGACGACCCCTGAGCTCCGGGTATACCCGCA
CAAAACCCTCTACGTCCCTAATCGGAAGGTGAATTCTATGTGCTGGGCCTCACTGAATCACTTGGATTCC
CACCTTCTGCTGTGCTTCGTGGGACTTGCAGATACTCCAAGCTGTGCCGTGCTGCTCCCAGCGTCGCTGT
TCATAGGTAGCTTCCCAGGAATGCGTCGGCCTGGCATGCTTTGCAGTTTCCAGATCCCTGATGCCTGGTC
CTGTGCCTGGTCCCTGAGCATCCACGCGTATCACTCTTTCAGTACAGGCTTGTCTCAGCAGGTCCTGTTG
ACCAACGTGGTGACGGGACACCAGCAGTCATTTGGGACTAGCAGTGATGTCTTGGCCCAGCAGTTTGCAA
TCATGACTCCTTTGCTGTTTAATGGCTGTCGCTCTGGGGAGATCTTTGGCATTGATCTGCGCTGTGGAAA
TCAAGGCAGCGGGTGGAAGGCCATTTGCCTGTCCCATGATTCAGCAGTGACTTCTCTGCAAATCCTCCAA
GATGGCCAATTCCTGGTGTCATCAGACATGACTGGAACTATCAAGCTGTGGGACTTGAGGGCCACTAAAT
GTGTAACACAGTACGAAGGTCATGTGAATAACTCCGCCTACCTACCCGTGCATGTGAACGAAGAAGAAGG
AGTCGTGGCGGCCTTGGGCCAGGACTGCTACACGAGAATCTGGAGCCTCCGTCATGGCCACCTGCTCACA
ACCATACCCTCCCCATACCCCGCCTCGGAGAACGACATTCCCAGTGTGGCCTTCTCTTCTCGCCTCGGGG
GCTTCCGAGGAGCACCAGGGCTGCTCATGGCTGTCCGGGAGGACCTTTATTGTTTCTCCTACGGT
